>Addgene plasmid #167171 | pEGFP humanAPOBEC1 L173A/G227A | addgene full sequence | sequence record 335364 | Addgene NGS Result
CGTTACATAACTTACGGTAAATGGCCCGCCTGGCTGACCGCCCAACGACCCCCGCCCATTGACGTCAATA
ATGACGTATGTTCCCATAGTAACGCCAATAGGGACTTTCCATTGACGTCAATGGGTGGAGTATTTACGGT
AAACTGCCCACTTGGCAGTACATCAAGTGTATCATATGCCAAGTACGCCCCCTATTGACGTCAATGACGG
TAAATGGCCCGCCTGGCATTATGCCCAGTACATGACCTTATGGGACTTTCCTACTTGGCAGTACATCTAC
GTATTAGTCATCGCTATTACCATGGTGATGCGGTTTTGGCAGTACATCAATGGGCGTGGATAGCGGTTTG
ACTCACGGGGATTTCCAAGTCTCCACCCCATTGACGTCAATGGGAGTTTGTTTTGGCACCAAAATCAACG
GGACTTTCCAAAATGTCGTAACAACTCCGCCCCATTGACGCAAATGGGCGGTAGGCGTGTACGGTGGGAG
GTCTATATAAGCAGAGCTGGTTTAGTGAACCGTCAGATCCGCTAGCATGACTTCTGAGAAAGGTCCTTCA
ACCGGTGACCCCACTCTGAGGAGAAGAATCGAACCCTGGGAGTTTGACGTCTTCTATGACCCCAGAGAAC
TTCGTAAAGAGGCCTGTCTGCTCTACGAAATCAAGTGGGGCATGAGCCGGAAAATCTGGCGAAGCTCAGG
CAAAAACACCACCAATCACGTGGAAGTTAATTTTATAAAAAAATTTACGTCAGAAAGAGATTTTCACCCA
TCCATCAGCTGCTCCATCACCTGGTTCTTGTCCTGGAGTCCCTGCTGGGAATGCTCCCAGGCTATTAGAG
AGTTTCTGAGTCGGCACCCTGGTGTGACTCTAGTGATCTACGTAGCTCGGCTTTTTTGGCACATGGATCA
ACAAAATCGGCAAGGTCTCAGGGACCTTGTTAACAGTGGAGTAACTATTCAGATTATGAGAGCATCAGAG
TATTATCACTGCTGGAGGAATTTTGTCAACTACCCACCTGGGGATGAAGCTCACTGGCCACAATACCCAC
CTGCGTGGATGATGTTGTACGCACTGGAGCTGCACTGCATAATTCTAAGTCTTCCACCCTGTTTAAAGAT
TTCAAGAAGATGGCAAAATCATCTTACATTTTTCAGACTTCATCTTCAAAACTGCCATTACCAAACGATT
CCGCCACACATCCTTTTAGCTACAGCGCTGATACATCCTTCTGTGGCTTGGAGATGAGATCTCGAGCTCA
AGCTTCGAATTCTGCAGTCGACGGTACCGCGGGCCCGGGATCCACCGGATCTAGATAACTGATCATAATC
AGCCATACCACATTTCTAGAGGTTTTACTTGCTTTAAAAAACCTCCCACACCTCCCCCTGAACCTGAAAC
ATAAAATGAATGCAATTGTTGTTGTTAACTTGTTTATTGCAGCTTATAATGGTTACAAATAAAGCAATAG
CATCACAAATTTCACAAATAAAGCATTTTTTTCACTGCATTCTAGTTGTGGTTTGTCCAAACTCATCAAT
GTATCTTAACGCGTAAATTGTAAGCGTTAATATTTTGTTAAAATTCGCGTTAAATTTTTGTTAAATCAGC
TCATTTTTTAACCAATAGGCCGAAATCGGCAAAATCCCTTATAAATCAAAAGAATAGACCGAGATAGGGT
[37 nt withheld, positions 1681-1717]
AAAGAACGTGGACTCCAACGTCAAAGG
[49 nt withheld, positions 1745-1793]
T
[91 nt withheld, positions 1795-1885]
G
[124 nt withheld, positions 1887-2010]
CAGGTGGCACTTTTCGGGGAAATGTGCGCGGAACCCCTATTTGTTTATTTTTCTAAATACATTCAAATAT
GTATCCGCTCATGAGACAATAACCCTGATAAATGCTTCAATAATATTGAAAAAGGAAGAGTCCTGAGGCG
GAAAGAACCAGCTGTGGAATGTGTGTCAGTTAGGGTGTGGAAAGTCCCCAGGCTCCCCAGCAGGCAGAAG
TATGCAAAGCATGCATCTCAATTAGTCAGCAACCAGGTGTGGAAAGTCCCCAGGCTCCCCAGCAGGCAGA
AGTATGCAAAGCATGCATCTCAATTAGTCAGCAACCATAGTCCCGCCCCTAACTCCGCCCATCCCGCCCC
TAACTCCGCCCAGTTCCGCCCATTCTCCGCCCCATGGCTGACTAATTTTTTTTATTTATGCAGAGGCCGA
GGCCGCCTCGGCCTCTGAGCTATTCCAGAAGTAGTGAGGAGGCTTTTTTGGAGGCCTAGGCTTTTGCAAA
GATCGATCAAGAGACAGGATGAGGATCGTTTCGCATGATTGAACAAGATGGATTGCACGCAGGTTCTCCG
GCCGCTTGGGTGGAGAGGCTATTCGGCTATGACTGGGCACAACAGACAATCGGCTGCTCTGATGCCGCCG
TGTTCCGGCTGTCAGCGCAGGGGCGCCCGGTTCTTTTTGTCAAGACCGACCTGTCCGGTGCCCTGAATGA
ACTGCAAGACGAGGCAGCGCGGCTATCGTGGCTGGCCACGACGGGCGTTCCTTGCGCAGCTGTGCTCGAC
GTTGTCACTGAAGCGGGAAGGGACTGGCTGCTATTGGGCGAAGTGCCGGGGCAGGATCTCCTGTCATCTC
ACCTTGCTCCTGCCGAGAAAGTATCCATCATGGCTGATGCAATGCGGCGGCTGCATACGCTTGATCCGGC
TACCTGCCCATTCGACCACCAAGCGAAACATCGCATCGAGCGAGCACGTACTCGGATGGAAGCCGGTCTT
GTCGATCAGGATGATCTGGACGAAGAGCATCAGGGGCTCGCGCCAGCCGAACTGTTCGCCAGGCTCAAGG
CGAGCATGCCCGACGGCGAGGATCTCGTCGTGACCCATGGCGATGCCTGCTTGCCGAATATCATGGTGGA
AAATGGCCGCTTTTCTGGATTCATCGACTGTGGCCGGCTGGGTGTGGCGGACCGCTATCAGGACATAGCG
TTGGCTACCCGTGATATTGCTGAAGAGCTTGGCGGCGAATGGGCTGACCGCTTCCTCGTGCTTTACGGTA
TCGCCGCTCCCGATTCGCAGCGCATCGCCTTCTATCGCCTTCTTGACGAGTTCTTCTGAGCGGGACTCTG
GGGTTCGAAATGACCGACCAAGCGACGCCCAACCTGCCATCACGAGATTTCGATTCCACCGCCGCCTTCT
ATGAAAGGTTGGGCTTCGGAATCGTTTTCCGGGACGCCGGCTGGATGATCCTCCAGCGCGGGGATCTCAT
GCTGGAGTTCTTCGCCCACCCTAGGGGGAGGCTAACTGAAACACGGAAGGAGACAATACCGGAAGGAACC
CGCGCTATGACGGCAATAAAAAGACAGAATAAAACGCACGGTGTTGGGTCGTTTGTTCATAAACGCGGGG
TTCGGTCCCAGGGCTGGCACTCTGTCGATACCCCACCGAGACCCCATTGGGGCCAATACGCCCGCGTTTC
TTCCTTTTCCCCACCCCACCCCCCAAGTTCGGGTGAAGGCCCAGGGCTCGCAGCCAACGTCGGGGCGGCA
GGCCCTGCCATAGCCTCAGGTTACTCATATATACTTTAGATTGATTTAAAACTTCATTTTTAATTTAAAA
GGATCTAGGTGAAGATCCTTTTTGATAATCTCATGACCAAAATCCCTTAACGTGAGTTTTCGTTCCACTG
AGCGTCAGACCCCGTAGAAAAGATCAAAGGATCTTCTTGAGATCCTTTTTTTCTGCGCGTAATCTGCTGC
TTGCAAACAAAAAAACCACCGCTACCAGCGGTGGTTTGTTTGCCGGATCAAGAGCTACCAACTCTTTTTC
CGAAGGTAACTGGCTTCAGCAGAGCGCAGATACCAAATACTGTTCTTCTAGTGTAGCCGTAGTTAGGCCA
CCACTTCAAGAACTCTGTAGCACCGCCTACATACCTCGCTCTGCTAATCCTGTTACCAGTGGCTGCTGCC
AGTGGCGATAAGTCGTGTCTTACCGGGTTGGACTCAAGACGATAGTTACCGGATAAGGCGCAGCGGTCGG
GCTGAACGGGGGGTTCGTGCACACAGCCCAGCTTGGAGCGAACGACCTACACCGAACTGAGATACCTACA
GCGTGAGCTATGAGAAAGCGCCACGCTTCCCGAAGGGAGAAAGGCGGACAGGTATCCGGTAAGCGGCAGG
GTCGGAACAGGAGAGCGCACGAGGGAGCTTCCAGGGGGAAACGCCTGGTATCTTTATAGTCCTGTCGGGT
TTCGCCACCTCTGACTTGAGCGTCGATTTTTGTGATGCTCGTCAGGGGGGCGGAGCCTATGGAAAAACGC
CAGCAACGCGGCCTTTTTACGGTTCCTGGCCTTTTGCTGGCCTTTTGCTCACATGTTCTTTCCTGCGTTA
TCCCCTGATTCTGTGGATAACCGTATTACCGCCATGCATTAGTTATTAATAGTAATCAATTACGGGGTCA
TTAGTTCATAGCCCATATATGGAGTTCCG
Features (pLannotate 1.2.2; 15 found; start..end, strand, type, name):
      1..304     +  enhancer       CMV enhancer: human cytomegalovirus immediate early enhancer
    305..508     +  promoter       CMV promoter: human cytomegalovirus (CMV) immediate early promoter
    537..1244    +  CDS            APOBEC1: ABEC1_HUMAN - Experimental evidence at protein level: Swiss-Prot protein existence level 1. Catalytic component of the apolipoprotein B mRNA editing enzyme complex which is responsible for the postranscriptional editing of a CAA codon for Gln to a UAA codon for stop in the APOB mRNA. Also involved in CGA (Arg) to UGA (Stop) editing in the NF1 mRNA. May also play a role in the epigenetic regulation of gene expression by participating in DNA demethylation. From Homo sapiens (Human).
   1247..1303    +  misc_feature   MCS: multiple cloning site
   1320..1404    +  CDS            large T antigen (fragment): large T antigen from SV40 (simian virus 40)
   1427..1548    +  polyA_signal   SV40 poly(A) signal: SV40 polyadenylation signal
   1582..2010    -  rep_origin     f1 ori (sequence partly withheld): f1 bacteriophage origin of replication; arrow indicates direction of (+) strand synthesis
   2037..2141    +  promoter       AmpR promoter: bla
   2143..2500    +  promoter       SV40 promoter: SV40 enhancer and early promoter
   2535..3329    +  CDS            NeoR/KanR: aminoglycoside phosphotransferase from Tn5; aph(3')-II (or nptII); confers resistance to neomycin, kanamycin, and G418 (Geneticin®)
   3350..3502    +  CDS            ble (fragment): BLE_KLEPN - Experimental evidence at protein level: Swiss-Prot protein existence level 1. Binding protein with a strong affinity to the bleomycin family of antibiotics. Binds to CL990; an antimitotic-antibiotic compound. From Klebsiella pneumoniae.
   3561..3608    +  polyA_signal   HSV TK poly(A) signal: herpes simplex virus thymidine kinase polyadenylation signal (Cole and Stacy, 1985)
   3699..3715    -  polyA_signal   bGH poly(A) signal (fragment): bovine growth hormone polyadenylation signal
   3937..4525    +  rep_origin     ori: high-copy-number ColE1/pMB1/pBR322/pUC origin of replication
   4640..4699    +  enhancer       CMV enhancer (fragment): human cytomegalovirus immediate early enhancer
