[The description below was written by a language model from this plasmid's Addgene catalogue record and pLannotate feature annotations shown in this document.]
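Description:
pEGFP humanAPOBEC1 L173A/G227A is a mammalian expression plasmid built on the pEGFP-C3 backbone from which the EGFP coding sequence has been removed, so despite its name it expresses an untagged protein rather than a GFP fusion; the feature table accordingly shows no fluorescent protein. The payload is the human APOBEC1 open reading frame (about 0.7 kb) carrying two alanine substitutions, L173A and G227A. It sits directly downstream of the human cytomegalovirus immediate-early enhancer and promoter, and is followed by the residual multiple cloning site and the SV40 polyadenylation signal, giving strong constitutive transcription in transfected mammalian cells.

The plasmid is propagated in E. coli at high copy from a ColE1/pUC-type origin and also carries an f1 phage origin. A single Tn5 aminoglycoside phosphotransferase gene (NeoR/KanR) serves as the marker in both hosts: the bacterial bla-type promoter drives it for kanamycin selection in bacteria, while the adjacent SV40 enhancer/early promoter, with the HSV TK polyadenylation signal downstream, drives it for G418 selection of stable mammalian transfectants. The short large T antigen, ble and bGH poly(A) fragments in the annotation are backbone remnants or partial matches, not functional elements.

APOBEC1 is the cytidine deaminase that forms the catalytic component of the apolipoprotein B mRNA editing complex, converting a glutamine codon to a stop codon in APOB mRNA. The associated publication concerns whether APOBEC1 dimerisation is needed for its RNA editing activity, so this double mutant was presumably used in that context, although the record does not state the specific effect of the two substitutions. The sequenced record (4,699 nt) is slightly longer than the catalogued total size.
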