Addgene plasmid #167171: pEGFP humanAPOBEC1 L173A/G227A
Purpose: Expresses human APOBEC1 L173A/G227A in mammalian cells
Depositing lab: Silvestro Conticello. Depositing organization: Institute for Cancer Research, Prevention and Clinical network (ISPRO). Publication: Dimerisation of APOBEC1 is dispensable for its RNA editing activity. Chieca M, Montini M, Severi F, Pecori R, Conticello S. bioRxiv 2021 10.1101/410803.
Backbone
  Vector backbone: pEGFP-C3
  Backbone size w/o insert (bp): 3988
  Total vector size (bp): 4677
  Modifications to backbone: EGFP protein was removed
  Vector type: Mammalian Expression
  Selectable markers: Neomycin (select with G418)
Growth in bacteria
  Bacterial resistance: Kanamycin, 50 μg/mL
  Growth temperature: 37°C
  Growth strain: DH5alpha
  Copy number: High Copy
Gene/Insert
  Gene/Insert name: humanAPOBEC1
  Species: H. sapiens (human)
  Insert size (bp): 711
  Mutation: changed Leucine 173 to Alanine; changed Glycine 227 to Alanine
  Entrez Gene: APOBEC1 (a.k.a. APO1, APOBEC-1, BEDP, CDAR1, HEPR)
  Promoter: CMV promoter
  Cloning method: Unknown
  Sequencing primers: 5′ CGTGTACGGTGGGAGGTCTA; 3′ TTCAGGTTCAGGGGGAGGTG
Terms and licenses: Academic/Nonprofit Terms; Industry Terms: Not Available to Industry
How to cite: pEGFP humanAPOBEC1 L173A/G227A was a gift from Silvestro Conticello (Addgene plasmid # 167171 ; http://n2t.net/addgene:167171 ; RRID:Addgene_167171)
